LOCUS       Exported 2610 bp ds-DNA circular SYN 13-MAY-2021
DEFINITION  synthetic circular DNA
ACCESSION   .
VERSION     .
KEYWORDS    pICH88103
SOURCE      synthetic DNA construct
  ORGANISM  synthetic DNA construct
REFERENCE   1 (bases 1 to 2610)
  AUTHORS   Engler C, Youles M, Gruetzner R, Ehnert TM, Werner S, Jones JD,
            Patron NJ, Marillonnet S
  TITLE     A golden gate modular cloning toolbox for plants.
  JOURNAL   ACS Synth Biol. 2014 Nov 21;3(11):839-43. doi: 10.1021/sb4001504.
            Epub 2014 Feb 20.
  PUBMED    24933124
REFERENCE   2 (bases 1 to 2610)
  AUTHORS   .
  TITLE     Direct Submission
  JOURNAL   Exported May 13, 2021 from SnapGene Server 1.1.58
            http://www.snapgene.com
FEATURES             Location/Qualifiers
     source          1..2610
                     /organism="synthetic DNA construct"
                     /mol_type="other DNA"
     primer_bind     complement(40..58)
                     /label=pBRforEco
                     /note="pBR322 vectors, upsteam of EcoRI site, forward
                     primer"
     promoter        126..230
                     /gene="bla"
                     /label=AmpR promoter
     CDS             450..1241
                     /codon_start=1
                     /gene="aadA"
                     /product="aminoglycoside adenylyltransferase (Murphy,
                     1985)"
                     /label=SmR
                     /note="confers resistance to spectinomycin and
                     streptomycin"
                     /translation="MREAVIAEVSTQLSEVVGVIERHLEPTLLAVHLYGSAVDGGLKPH
                     SDIDLLVTVTVRLDETTRRALINDLLETSASPGESEILRAVEVTIVVHDDIIPWRYPAK
                     RELQFGEWQRNDILAGIFEPATIDIDLAILLTKAREHSVALVGPAAEELFDPVPEQDLF
                     EALNETLTLWNSPPDWAGDERNVVLTLSRIWYSAVTGKIAPKDVAADWAMERLPAQYQP
                     VILEARQAYLGQEEDRLASRADQLEEFVHYVKGEITKVVGK"
     rep_origin      1412..2000
                     /direction=RIGHT
                     /label=ori
                     /note="high-copy-number ColE1/pMB1/pBR322/pUC origin of
                     replication"
     primer_bind     1901..1920
                     /label=pBR322ori-F
                     /note="pBR322 origin, forward primer"
     primer_bind     2154..2171
                     /label=L4440
                     /note="L4440 vector, forward primer"
ORIGIN
        1 aatgtgagac cacgaagtgg ctcttcagtg gacgaaaggg cctcgtgata cgcctatttt
       61 tataggttaa tgtcatgata ataatggttt cttagacgtc aggtggcact tttcggggaa
      121 atgtgcgcgg aacccctatt tgtttatttt tctaaataca ttcaaatatg tatccgctca
      181 tgagacaata accctgataa atgcttcaat aatattgaaa aaggaagagt atgcgctcac
      241 gcaactggtc cagaaccttg accgaacgca gcggtggtaa cggcgcagtg gcggttttca
      301 tggcttgtta tgactgtttt tttggggtac agtctatgcc tcgggcatcc aagcagcaag
      361 cgcgttacgc cgtgggtcga tgtttgatgt tatggagcag caacgatgtt acgcagcagg
      421 gcagtcgccc taaaacaaag ttaaacatca tgagggaagc ggtgatcgcc gaagtatcga
      481 ctcaactatc agaggtagtt ggcgtcatcg agcgccatct cgaaccgacg ttgctggccg
      541 tacatttgta cggctccgca gtggatggcg gcctgaagcc acacagcgat attgatttgc
      601 tggttacggt gaccgtaagg cttgatgaaa caacgcggcg agctttgatc aacgaccttt
      661 tggaaacttc ggcttcccct ggagagagcg agattctccg cgctgtagaa gtcaccattg
      721 ttgtgcacga cgacatcatt ccgtggcgtt atccagctaa gcgcgaactg caatttggag
      781 aatggcagcg caatgacatt cttgcaggta tcttcgagcc agccacgatc gacattgatc
      841 tggctatctt gctgacaaaa gcaagagaac atagcgttgc cttggtaggt ccagcggcgg
      901 aggaactctt tgatccggtt cctgaacagg atctatttga ggcgctaaat gaaaccttaa
      961 cgctatggaa ctcgccgccc gactgggctg gcgatgagcg aaatgtagtg cttacgttgt
     1021 cccgcatttg gtacagcgca gtaaccggca aaatcgcgcc gaaggatgtc gctgccgact
     1081 gggcaatgga gcgcctgccg gcccagtatc agcccgtcat acttgaagct agacaggctt
     1141 atcttggaca agaagaagat cgcttggcct cgcgcgcaga tcagttggaa gaatttgtcc
     1201 attacgtaaa aggcgagatc accaaggtag tcggcaaata actgtcagac caagtttact
     1261 catatatact ttagattgat ttaaaacttc atttttaatt taaaaggatc taggtgaaga
     1321 tcctttttga taatctcatg accaaaatcc cttaacgtga gttttcgttc cactgagcgt
     1381 cagaccccgt agaaaagatc aaaggatctt cttgagatcc tttttttctg cgcgtaatct
     1441 gctgcttgca aacaaaaaaa ccaccgctac cagcggtggt ttgtttgccg gatcaagagc
     1501 taccaactct ttttccgaag gtaactggct tcagcagagc gcagatacca aatactgtcc
     1561 ttctagtgta gccgtagtta ggccaccact tcaagaactc tgtagcaccg cctacatacc
     1621 tcgctctgct aatcctgtta ccagtggctg ctgccagtgg cgataagtcg tgtcttaccg
     1681 ggttggactc aagacgatag ttaccggata aggcgcagcg gtcgggctga acggggggtt
     1741 cgtgcacaca gcccagcttg gagcgaacga cctacaccga actgagatac ctacagcgtg
     1801 agctatgaga aagcgccacg cttcccgaag ggagaaaggc ggacaggtat ccggtaagcg
     1861 gcagggtcgg aacaggagag cgcacgaggg agcttccagg gggaaacgcc tggtatcttt
     1921 atagtcctgt cgggtttcgc cacctctgac ttgagcgtcg atttttgtga tgctcgtcag
     1981 gggggcggag cctatggaaa aacgccagca acgcggcctt tttacggttc ctggcctttt
     2041 gctggccttt tgctcacatg ttctttcctg cgttatcccc tgattctgtg gataaccgta
     2101 ttaccgcctt tgagtgagct gataccgctc gccgcagccg aacgaccgag cgcagcgagt
     2161 cagtgagcga ggaagcggaa gagcgcccaa tacgcaaacc gcctctcccc gcgcgttggc
     2221 cgattcatta atcactctgt ggtctcagga gctgaaagcg acgttggatg ttaacatcta
     2281 caaattgcct tttcttatcg accatgtacg taagcgctta cgtttttggt ggacccttga
     2341 ggaaactggt agctgttgtg ggcctgtgct ctcaagatgg atcattaatt tccaccttca
     2401 cctacgatgg ggggcatcgc accggtgagt aatattgtac ggctaagagc gaatttggcc
     2461 tgtaagatcc tttttaccga caactcatcc acattgatgg taggcagaaa gttaaaggat
     2521 tatcgcaagt caatacttgc ccattcattg atctatttaa aggtgtggcc tcaaggataa
     2581 tcgccaaacc attatatttg caatctacca
//
