>Addgene plasmid #50273 | pICH88103 | addgene full sequence | sequence record 497558 | Addgene NGS Result
GTTACCACCGCTGCGTTCGGTCAAGGTTCTGGACCAGTTGCGTGAGCGCATACTCTTCCTTTTTCAATAT
TATTGAAGCATTTATCAGGGTTATTGTCTCATGAGCGGATACATATTTGAATGTATTTAGAAAAATAAAC
AAATAGGGGTTCCGCGCACATTTCCCCGAAAAGTGCCACCTGACGTCTAAGAAACCATTATTATCATGAC
ATTAACCTATAAAAATAGGCGTATCACGAGGCCCTTTCGTCCACTGAAGAGCCACTTCGTGGTCTCACAT
TTGGTAGATTGCAAATATAATGGTTTGGCGATTATCCTTGAGGCCACACCTTTAAATAGATCAATGAATG
GGCAAGTATTGACTTGCGATAATCCTTTAACTTTCTGCCTACCATCAATGTGGATGAGTTGTCGGTAAAA
AGGATCTTACAGGCCAAATTCGCTCTTAGCCGTACAATATTACTCACCGGTGCGATGCCCCCCATCGTAG
GTGAAGGTGGAAATTAATGATCCATCTTGAGAGCACAGGCCCACAACAGCTACCAGTTTCCTCAAGGGTC
CACCAAAAACGTAAGCGCTTACGTACATGGTCGATAAGAAAAGGCAATTTGTAGATGTTAACATCCAACG
TCGCTTTCAGCTCCTGAGACCACAGAGTGATTAATGAATCGGCCAACGCGCGGGGAGAGGCGGTTTGCGT
ATTGGGCGCTCTTCCGCTTCCTCGCTCACTGACTCGCTGCGCTCGGTCGTTCGGCTGCGGCGAGCGGTAT
CAGCTCACTCAAAGGCGGTAATACGGTTATCCACAGAATCAGGGGATAACGCAGGAAAGAACATGTGAGC
AAAAGGCCAGCAAAAGGCCAGGAACCGTAAAAAGGCCGCGTTGCTGGCGTTTTTCCATAGGCTCCGCCCC
CCTGACGAGCATCACAAAAATCGACGCTCAAGTCAGAGGTGGCGAAACCCGACAGGACTATAAAGATACC
AGGCGTTTCCCCCTGGAAGCTCCCTCGTGCGCTCTCCTGTTCCGACCCTGCCGCTTACCGGATACCTGTC
CGCCTTTCTCCCTTCGGGAAGCGTGGCGCTTTCTCATAGCTCACGCTGTAGGTATCTCAGTTCGGTGTAG
GTCGTTCGCTCCAAGCTGGGCTGTGTGCACGAACCCCCCGTTCAGCCCGACCGCTGCGCCTTATCCGGTA
ACTATCGTCTTGAGTCCAACCCGGTAAGACACGACTTATCGCCACTGGCAGCAGCCACTGGTAACAGGAT
TAGCAGAGCGAGGTATGTAGGCGGTGCTACAGAGTTCTTGAAGTGGTGGCCTAACTACGGCTACACTAGA
AGAACAGTATTTGGTATCTGCGCTCTGCTGAAGCCAGTTACCTTCGGAAAAAGAGTTGGTAGCTCTTGAT
CCGGCAAACAAACCACCGCTGGTAGCGGTGGTTTTTTTGTTTGCAAGCAGCAGATTACGCGCAGAAAAAA
AGGATCTCAAGAAGATCCTTTGATCTTTTCTACGGGGTCTGACGCTCAGTGGAACGAAAACTCACGTTAA
GGGATTTTGGTCATGAGATTATCAAAAAGGATCTTCACCTAGATCCTTTTAAATTAAAAATGAAGTTTTA
AATCAATCTAAAGTATATATGAGTAAACTTGGTCTGACAGTTATTTGCCGACTACCTTGGTGATCTCGCC
TTTTACGTAATGGACAAATTCTTCCAACTGATCTGCGCGCGAGGCCAAGCGATCTTCTTCTTGTCCAAGA
TAAGCCTGTCTAGCTTCAAGTATGACGGGCTGATACTGGGCCGGCAGGCGCTCCATTGCCCAGTCGGCAG
CGACATCCTTCGGCGCGATTTTGCCGGTTACTGCGCTGTACCAAATGCGGGACAACGTAAGCACTACATT
TCGCTCATCGCCAGCCCAGTCGGGCGGCGAGTTCCATAGCGTTAAGGTTTCATTTAGCGCCTCAAATAGA
TCCTGTTCAGGAACCGGATCAAAGAGTTCCTCCGCCGCTGGACCTACCAAGGCAACGCTATGTTCTCTTG
CTTTTGTCAGCAAGATAGCCAGATCAATGTCGATCGTGGCTGGCTCGAAGATACCTGCAAGAATGTCATT
GCGCTGCCATTCTCCAAATTGCAGTTCGCGCTTAGCTGGATAACGCCACGGAATGATGTCGTCGTGCACA
ACAATGGTGACTTCTACAGCGCGGAGAATCTCGCTCTCTCCAGGGGAAGCCGAAGTTTCCAAAAGGTCGT
TGATCAAAGCTCGCCGCGTTGTTTCATCAAGCCTTACGGTCACCGTAACCAGCAAATCAATATCGCTGTG
TGGCTTCAGGCCGCCATCCACTGCGGAGCCGTACAAATGTACGGCCAGCAACGTCGGTTCGAGATGGCGC
TCGATGACGCCAACTACCTCTGATAGTTGAGTCGATACTTCGGCGATCACCGCTTCCCTCATGATGTTTA
ACTTTGTTTTAGGGCGACTGCCCTGCTGCGTAACATCGTTGCTGCTCCATAACATCAAACATCGACCCAC
GGCGTAACGCGCTTGCTGCTTGGATGCCCGAGGCATAGACTGTACCCCAAAAAAAAACAGTCATAACAAG
CCATGAAAACCGCCACTGCGCC
Features (pLannotate 1.2.2; 6 found; start..end, strand, type, name):
     52..156     -  promoter       AmpR promoter: bla
    660..709     -  CDS            lacI (fragment): lac repressor; lacI; The lac repressor binds to the lac operator to inhibit transcription in E. coli. This inhibition can be relieved by adding lactose or isopropyl-β-D-thiogalactopyranoside (IPTG).
    892..1480    -  rep_origin     ori: high-copy-number ColE1/pMB1/pBR322/pUC origin of replication
   1654..2442    -  CDS            aadA: S3AD_ECOLX - Experimental evidence at protein level: Swiss-Prot protein existence level 1. Mediates bacterial resistance to the antibiotics streptomycin and spectinomycin. From Escherichia coli.
   2449..2505    -  CDS            GmR (fragment): gentamycin acetyltransferase; aacC1; confers resistance to gentamycin
   2593..61      +  CDS            int (fragment) (across the origin): INT2_ECOLX - Protein inferred from homology: Swiss-Prot protein existence level 3. Putative integrase believed to be involved in the insertion of antibiotic resistance genes into plasmids and transposons. From Escherichia coli.
