[The description below was written by a language model from this plasmid's Addgene catalogue record, the feature table of its GenBank file and pLannotate feature annotations shown in this document.]
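Description:
pICH88103 is a small (about 2.6 kb) level 0 part plasmid from the Golden Gate Modular Cloning (MoClo) toolbox for plants, built in the pICH41295 acceptor backbone. Although it is catalogued as a plant expression vector, it is not itself an expression construct. It is a storage and donor plasmid for a single standardised regulatory part. It is maintained in E. coli through a high-copy ColE1/pUC-type origin and selected with spectinomycin via the aadA aminoglycoside adenylyltransferase gene, which also confers streptomycin resistance. An AmpR (bla) promoter is annotated upstream of aadA. The short lacI, gentamicin-resistance and integrase fragments reported by automated annotation are most likely residual backbone sequence or partial homology matches, not functional genes.

The insert is a combined promoter plus 5' untranslated region module. It comprises the octopine synthase (ocs) promoter and 5'UTR from Agrobacterium tumefaciens joined to the omega leader of Tobacco Mosaic Virus, a 5'UTR widely used as a translational enhancer in plants. Internal BsaI and BbsI (BpiI) recognition sites were removed by point mutation so that the part is compatible with Type IIS assembly. The part was cloned in through BpiI sites that were destroyed in the process, and it can be released with BsaI. This lets it be combined in a one-pot reaction with coding sequence and terminator modules to build plant transcription units, which can then be assembled into multigene constructs. Neither feature table annotates the ocs promoter or the omega leader, so the position and length of the insert are not given in the record. The two sequence records also differ slightly in length (2,610 versus 2,612 nt) and are numbered in opposite orientations.
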