Addgene plasmid #50273: pICH88103
Depositing lab: Sylvestre Marillonnet & Nicola Patron. Depositing organization: Leibniz Institute of Plant Biochemistry (IPB). Publication: A golden gate modular cloning toolbox for plants. Engler C, Youles M, Gruetzner R, Ehnert TM, Werner S, Jones JD, Patron NJ, Marillonnet S. ACS Synth Biol. 2014 Nov 21;3(11):839-43. doi: 10.1021/sb4001504. Epub 2014 Feb 20. PubMed 24933124.
Backbone
  Vector backbone: pICH41295
  Vector type: plant expression
Growth in bacteria
  Bacterial resistance: Spectinomycin, 50 μg/mL
  Growth temperature: 37°C
  Growth strain: DH5alpha
  Copy number: High Copy
Gene/Insert
  Gene/Insert name: Promoter + 5'UTR, ocs, (A. tumefaciens) + 5'UTR, omega (Tobacco Mosaic Virus)
  Mutation: BsaI/BbsI sites removed by point-mutation
  Cloning method: Restriction Enzyme; 5′ cloning site BpiI (destroyed during cloning); 3′ cloning site BpiI (destroyed during cloning)
Terms and licenses: Academic/Nonprofit Terms; Industry Terms: Not Available to Industry
Depositor comments: insert can be released with BsaI
How to cite: pICH88103 was a gift from Sylvestre Marillonnet & Nicola Patron (Addgene plasmid # 50273 ; http://n2t.net/addgene:50273 ; RRID:Addgene_50273)
