>Addgene plasmid #50273 | pICH88103 | addgene partial sequence | sequence record 76517 | pBR322ori-F 5'-GGGAAACGCCTGGTATCTTT-3'
CTGACTTGAGCGTCGATTTTTGTGATGCTCGTCAGGGGGGCGGAGCCTATGGAAAAACGCCAGCAACGCG
GCCTTTTTACGGTTCCTGGCCTTTTGCTGGCCTTTTGCTCACATGTTCTTTCCTGCGTTATCCCCTGATT
CTGTGGATAACCGTATTACCGCCTTTGAGTGAGCTGATACCGCTCGCCGCAGCCGAACGACCGAGCGCAG
CGAGTCAGTGAGCGAGGAAGCGGAAGAGCGCCCAATACGCAAACCGCCTCTCCCCGCGCGTTGGCCGATT
CATTAATCACTCTGTGGTCTCAGGAGCTGAAAGCGACGTTGGATGTTAACATCTACAAATTGCCTTTTCT
TATCGACCATGTACGTAAGCGCTTACGTTTTTGGTGGACCCTTGAGGAAACTGGTAGCTGTTGTGGGCCT
GTGCTCTCAAGATGGATCATTAATTTCCACCTTCACCTACGATGGGGGGCATCGCACCGGTGAGTAATAT
TGTACGGCTAAGAGCGAATTTGGCCTGTAAGATCCTTTTTACCGACAACTCATCCACATTGATGGTAGGC
AGAAAGTTAAAGGATTATCGCAAGTCAATACTTGCCCATTCATTGATCTATTTAAAGGTGTGGCCTCAAG
GATAATCGCCAAACCATTATATTTGCAATCTACCAAATGTGAGACCACGAAGTGGCTCTTCAGTGGACGA
AAGGGCCTCGTGATACGCCTATTTTTATAGGTTAATGTCATGATAATAATGGTTTCTTAGACGTCAGGTG
GCACTTTTCGGGGAAATGTGCGCGGAACCCCTATTTGTTTATTTTTCTAAATACATTCAAATATGTATCC
GCTCATGAGACAATAACCCTGATAAATGCTTCAATAATATTGAAAAAGGAAGAGTATGCGCTCACGCAAC
TGGTCCAGAACCTTGACCGAACGCAGCGGTGGT
